Addgene plasmid #124436: pcDNA3-FlipCherry-T2A-GFP
Purpose: Expresses FlipCherry (TEV cleavage sequence) and T2A GFP in mammalian cells
Depositing lab: Xiaokun Shu. Publication: Designing a green fluorogenic protease reporter by flipping a beta strand of GFP for imaging apoptosis in animals. Zhang Q, Schepis A, Huang H, Yang J, Ma W, Torra J, Zhang SQ, Yang L, Wu H, Nonell S, Dong Z, Kornberg TB, Coughlin SR, Shu X. J Am Chem Soc. 2019 Mar 1. doi: 10.1021/jacs.8b13042. PubMed 30821975.
Backbone
  Vector backbone: pcDNA3.1
  Vector type: Mammalian Expression
Growth in bacteria
  Bacterial resistance: Ampicillin, 100 μg/mL
  Growth temperature: 37°C
  Growth strain: DH5alpha
  Copy number: Unknown
Gene/Insert
  Gene/Insert name: FlipCherry-T2A-GFP
  Species: Synthetic
Terms and licenses: Academic/Nonprofit Terms; Industry Terms: Not Available to Industry
How to cite: pcDNA3-FlipCherry-T2A-GFP was a gift from Xiaokun Shu (Addgene plasmid # 124436 ; http://n2t.net/addgene:124436 ; RRID:Addgene_124436)
