[The description below was written by a language model from this plasmid's Addgene catalogue record and pLannotate feature annotations shown in this document.]
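Description:
pcDNA3-FlipCherry-T2A-GFP is a mammalian expression plasmid of about 7.2 kb built on a pcDNA3.1-type backbone. It is propagated in E. coli through a high-copy ColE1/pUC-type origin and selected with ampicillin via the β-lactamase gene. The backbone also carries an f1 phage origin and an SV40 early promoter driving a neomycin/kanamycin phosphotransferase gene with an SV40 polyadenylation signal, the usual arrangement for G418 selection of stably transfected mammalian cells. Small annotated fragments (HIV-1 LTR, ble, lacI, lac promoter/operator, bom) appear to be short backbone remnants or partial matches rather than functional parts of the design.

The payload is a single synthetic open reading frame transcribed from the CMV immediate-early enhancer and promoter and terminated by the bovine growth hormone polyadenylation signal; a T7 promoter lies just upstream of the coding region. The annotation software recognises the FlipCherry portion as two separate segments matching mCherry-family proteins (an mCherry1.5-like fragment and an sfCherry-like fragment) with an unannotated gap between them. This fits a rearranged red fluorescent protein, although the record does not detail the internal architecture. According to the catalogue entry, this version carries a TEV protease cleavage sequence, and the associated publication describes fluorogenic protease reporters made by flipping a beta strand of a fluorescent protein, so that fluorescence depends on proteolytic cleavage. Downstream, a T2A self-cleaving peptide (named in the construct but not annotated in the table) links the reporter to EGFP, which is produced as a separate protein from the same transcript. EGFP can thus serve as a constitutive green marker of transfection and expression level against which the red, TEV-dependent signal can be compared in mammalian cells.
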