Features (pLannotate 1.2.2; 22 found; start..end, strand, type, name):
      1..380     +  enhancer       CMV enhancer: human cytomegalovirus immediate early enhancer
    381..584     +  promoter       CMV promoter: human cytomegalovirus (CMV) immediate early promoter
    580..613     +  LTR            5' LTR (truncated) (fragment): truncated 5' long terminal repeat (LTR) from HIV-1
    629..647     +  promoter       T7 promoter: promoter for bacteriophage T7 RNA polymerase
    679..957     +  CDS            mCherry1.5 (fragment): mCherry1.5 is a fluorescent protein published in 2017, derived from Discosoma sp.. It is reported to be a monomer.
   1153..1719    +  CDS            sfCherry (fragment): sfCherry is a basic (constitutively fluorescent) fluorescent protein published in 2013, derived from Discosoma sp.. It is reported to be a monomer.
   1795..2514    +  CDS            EGFP: the original enhanced GFP (Yang et al., 1996) mammalian codon-optimized
   2552..2776    +  polyA_signal   bGH poly(A) signal: bovine growth hormone polyadenylation signal
   2780..2801    +  promoter       SV40 promoter (fragment): SV40 enhancer and early promoter
   2822..3250    +  rep_origin     f1 ori (sequence partly withheld): f1 bacteriophage origin of replication; arrow indicates direction of (+) strand synthesis
   3264..3593    +  promoter       SV40 promoter: SV40 enhancer and early promoter
   3660..4451    +  CDS            neo: KKA2_KLEPN - Also known as kan, nptII. Experimental evidence at protein level: Swiss-Prot protein existence level 1. Resistance to kanamycin, neomycin, paromomycin, ribostamycin, butirosin and gentamicin B. From Klebsiella pneumoniae.
   4475..4633    +  CDS            ble (fragment): BLE_KLEPN - Experimental evidence at protein level: Swiss-Prot protein existence level 1. Binding protein with a strong affinity to the bleomycin family of antibiotics. Binds to CL990; an antimitotic-antibiotic compound. From Klebsiella pneumoniae.
   4628..4749    +  polyA_signal   SV40 poly(A) signal: SV40 polyadenylation signal
   4822..4838    -  protein_bind   lac operator: The lac repressor binds to the lac operator to inhibit transcription in E. coli. This inhibition can be relieved by adding lactose or isopropyl-β-D-thiogalactopyranoside (IPTG). lac repressor encoded by lacI
   4846..4876    -  promoter       lac promoter: promoter for the E. coli lac operon
   4891..4912    -  protein_bind   CAP binding site: CAP binding activates transcription in the presence of cAMP. E. coli catabolite activator protein
   4925..5017    -  CDS            lacI (fragment): lac repressor; lacI; The lac repressor binds to the lac operator to inhibit transcription in E. coli. This inhibition can be relieved by adding lactose or isopropyl-β-D-thiogalactopyranoside (IPTG).
   5200..5788    -  rep_origin     ori: high-copy-number ColE1/pMB1/pBR322/pUC origin of replication
   5959..6819    -  CDS            AmpR: β-lactamase; bla; confers resistance to ampicillin, carbenicillin, and related antibiotics
   6820..6924    -  promoter       AmpR promoter: bla
   6983..7035    -  misc_feature   bom (fragment): basis of mobility region from pBR322
>Addgene plasmid #124436 | pcDNA3-FlipCherry-T2A-GFP | addgene full sequence | sequence record 242298 | Addgene NGS Result
GACATTGATTATTGACTAGTTATTAATAGTAATCAATTACGGGGTCATTAGTTCATAGCCCATATATGGA
GTTCCGCGTTACATAACTTACGGTAAATGGCCCGCCTGGCTGACCGCCCAACGACCCCCGCCCATTGACG
TCAATAATGACGTATGTTCCCATAGTAACGCCAATAGGGACTTTCCATTGACGTCAATGGGTGGAGTATT
TACGGTAAACTGCCCACTTGGCAGTACATCAAGTGTATCATATGCCAAGTACGCCCCCTATTGACGTCAA
TGACGGTAAATGGCCCGCCTGGCATTATGCCCAGTACATGACCTTATGGGACTTTCCTACTTGGCAGTAC
ATCTACGTATTAGTCATCGCTATTACCATGGTGATGCGGTTTTGGCAGTACATCAATGGGCGTGGATAGC
GGTTTGACTCACGGGGATTTCCAAGTCTCCACCCCATTGACGTCAATGGGAGTTTGTTTTGGCACCAAAA
TCAACGGGACTTTCCAAAATGTCGTAACAACTCCGCCCCATTGACGCAAATGGGCGGTAGGCGTGTACGG
TGGGAGGTCTATATAAGCAGAGCTCTCTGGCTAACTAGAGAACCCACTGCTTACTGGCTTATCGAAATTA
ATACGACTCACTATAGGGAGACCCAAGCTGGCTAGCGCCACCATGCAGCTTCCCGGCGCCTACAACGTGG
ACATCAAGCTGGACATCACCAGCCACAACGAGGACTCCGGACTCAGATCTGGCAGCGGTCTCGAGATGGA
AGTTAGCGCTCTGGAAAAAGAAGTGTCTGCACTCGAGAAAGAAGTAAGTGCCCTTGAGAAGGAGGTGTCC
GCACTCGAGAAGGAGGTCAGCGCCCTGGAAAAGGGCGGCAGCGGCGACTACACCATCGTGGAGCAGTACG
AGAGAGCCGAGGCCAGACGCAGCACCGACGCAAGCGAAAACCTGTACTTTCAGTCCGGCGGCGGCAAGGT
GTCCGCCCTGAAGGAAAAAGTAAGCGCACTGAAAGAAAAGGTGAGCGCGCTGAAGGAGAAAGTGAGCGCC
CTGAAAGAGAAAGTCTCTGCCCTTAAGGAGGATATCGAGGGCAGAGGAAGTCTGCTAACATGCGGTGACG
TCGAGGAGAATCCTGGCCCAAAGCTTGCCACCATGAAGGAGGACAACATGGCCATCATCAAGGAGTTCAT
GAGATTCAAGGTGCACATGGATGGCTGCGTGAACGGCCACGAGTTCGAGATCGAGGGCGAGGGCGAGGGC
CACCCCTACGAGGGCACCCAGACCGCCAAGCTGAAGGTGACCAAGGGCGGCCCCCTGCCCTTCGCCTGGG
ACATCCTGAGCCCCCAGTTCATGTACGGCAGCAAGGCCTACGTGAAGCACCCCGCCGACATCCCCGACTA
CCTGAAGCTGAGCTTCCCCGAGGGCTTCACCTGGGAGAGAGTGATGAACTTCGAGGACGGCGGCGTGGTG
ACCGTGACCCAGGACAGCAGCCTGCAGGACGGCGAGTTCATCTACAAGGTGAAGCTGCTGGGCATCAACT
TCCCCAGCGACGGCCCCGTGATGCAGAAGAAGACCATGGGCTGGGAGGCCAGCACCGAGAGAATGTACCC
CGAGGACGGCGCCCTGAAGGGCGAGATCAACCAGAGACTGAAGCTGAAGGACGGCGGCCACTACGACGCC
GAGGTGAAGACCACCTACAAGGCCAAGAAGCCCGTGCAGGGCGGCCGCTCTAGAGAGGGCAGAGGAAGTC
TGCTAACATGCGGTGACGTCGAGGAGAATCCTGGCCCAGAATTGATGGTGAGCAAGGGCGAGGAGCTGTT
CACCGGGGTGGTGCCCATCCTGGTCGAGCTGGACGGCGACGTAAACGGCCACAAGTTCAGCGTGTCCGGC
GAGGGCGAGGGCGATGCCACCTACGGCAAGCTGACCCTGAAGTTCATCTGCACCACCGGCAAGCTGCCCG
TGCCCTGGCCCACCCTCGTGACCACCCTGACCTACGGCGTGCAGTGCTTCAGCCGCTACCCCGACCACAT
GAAGCAGCACGACTTCTTCAAGTCCGCCATGCCCGAAGGCTACGTCCAGGAGCGCACCATCTTCTTCAAG
GACGACGGCAACTACAAGACCCGCGCCGAGGTGAAGTTCGAGGGCGACACCCTGGTGAACCGCATCGAGC
TGAAGGGCATCGACTTCAAGGAGGACGGCAACATCCTGGGGCACAAGCTGGAGTACAACTACAACAGCCA
CAACGTCTATATCATGGCCGACAAGCAGAAGAACGGCATCAAGGCCAACTTCAAGATCCGCCACAACATC
GAGGACGGCAGCGTGCAGCTCGCCGACCACTACCAGCAGAACACCCCCATCGGCGACGGCCCCGTGCTGC
TGCCCGACAACCACTACCTGAGCACCCAGTCCGCCCTGAGCAAAGACCCCAACGAGAAGCGCGATCACAT
GGTCCTGCTGGAGTTCGTGACCGCCGCCGGGATCACTCTCGGCATGGACGAGCTGTACAAGTAATCTAGA
GGGCCCGTTTAAACCCGCTGATCAGCCTCGACTGTGCCTTCTAGTTGCCAGCCATCTGTTGTTTGCCCCT
CCCCCGTGCCTTCCTTGACCCTGGAAGGTGCCACTCCCACTGTCCTTTCCTAATAAAATGAGGAAATTGC
ATCGCATTGTCTGAGTAGGTGTCATTCTATTCTGGGGGGTGGGGTGGGGCAGGACAGCAAGGGGGAGGAT
TGGGAAGACAATAGCAGGCATGCTGGGGATGCGGTGGGCTCTATGGCTTCTGAGGCGGAAAGAACCAGCT
GGGGCTCTAGGGGGTATCCCC
[124 nt withheld, positions 2822-2945]
C
[91 nt withheld, positions 2947-3037]
A
[49 nt withheld, positions 3039-3087]
CCTTTGACGTTGGAGTCCACGTTCTTT
[37 nt withheld, positions 3115-3151]
ACCCTATCTCGGTCTATTCTTTTGATTTATAAGGGATTTTGCCGATTTCGGCCTATTGGTTAAAAAATGA
GCTGATTTAACAAAAATTTAACGCGAATTAATTCTGTGGAATGTGTGTCAGTTAGGGTGTGGAAAGTCCC
CAGGCTCCCCAGCAGGCAGAAGTATGCAAAGCATGCATCTCAATTAGTCAGCAACCAGGTGTGGAAAGTC
CCCAGGCTCCCCAGCAGGCAGAAGTATGCAAAGCATGCATCTCAATTAGTCAGCAACCATAGTCCCGCCC
CTAACTCCGCCCATCCCGCCCCTAACTCCGCCCAGTTCCGCCCATTCTCCGCCCCATGGCTGACTAATTT
TTTTTATTTATGCAGAGGCCGAGGCCGCCTCTGCCTCTGAGCTATTCCAGAAGTAGTGAGGAGGCTTTTT
TGGAGGCCTAGGCTTTTGCAAAAAGCTCCCGGGAGCTTGTATATCCATTTTCGGATCTGATCAAGAGACA
GGATGAGGATCGTTTCGCATGATTGAACAAGATGGATTGCACGCAGGTTCTCCGGCCGCTTGGGTGGAGA
GGCTATTCGGCTATGACTGGGCACAACAGACAATCGGCTGCTCTGATGCCGCCGTGTTCCGGCTGTCAGC
GCAGGGGCGCCCGGTTCTTTTTGTCAAGACCGACCTGTCCGGTGCCCTGAATGAACTGCAGGACGAGGCA
GCGCGGCTATCGTGGCTGGCCACGACGGGCGTTCCTTGCGCAGCTGTGCTCGACGTTGTCACTGAAGCGG
GAAGGGACTGGCTGCTATTGGGCGAAGTGCCGGGGCAGGATCTCCTGTCATCTCACCTTGCTCCTGCCGA
GAAAGTATCCATCATGGCTGATGCAATGCGGCGGCTGCATACGCTTGATCCGGCTACCTGCCCATTCGAC
CACCAAGCGAAACATCGCATCGAGCGAGCACGTACTCGGATGGAAGCCGGTCTTGTCGATCAGGATGATC
TGGACGAAGAGCATCAGGGGCTCGCGCCAGCCGAACTGTTCGCCAGGCTCAAGGCGCGCATGCCCGACGG
CGAGGATCTCGTCGTGACCCATGGCGATGCCTGCTTGCCGAATATCATGGTGGAAAATGGCCGCTTTTCT
GGATTCATCGACTGTGGCCGGCTGGGTGTGGCGGACCGCTATCAGGACATAGCGTTGGCTACCCGTGATA
TTGCTGAAGAGCTTGGCGGCGAATGGGCTGACCGCTTCCTCGTGCTTTACGGTATCGCCGCTCCCGATTC
GCAGCGCATCGCCTTCTATCGCCTTCTTGACGAGTTCTTCTGAGCGGGACTCTGGGGTTCGAAATGACCG
ACCAAGCGACGCCCAACCTGCCATCACGAGATTTCGATTCCACCGCCGCCTTCTATGAAAGGTTGGGCTT
CGGAATCGTTTTCCGGGACGCCGGCTGGATGATCCTCCAGCGCGGGGATCTCATGCTGGAGTTCTTCGCC
CACCCCAACTTGTTTATTGCAGCTTATAATGGTTACAAATAAAGCAATAGCATCACAAATTTCACAAATA
AAGCATTTTTTTCACTGCATTCTAGTTGTGGTTTGTCCAAACTCATCAATGTATCTTATCATGTCTGTAT
ACCGTCGACCTCTAGCTAGAGCTTGGCGTAATCATGGTCATAGCTGTTTCCTGTGTGAAATTGTTATCCG
CTCACAATTCCACACAACATACGAGCCGGAAGCATAAAGTGTAAAGCCTGGGGTGCCTAATGAGTGAGCT
AACTCACATTAATTGCGTTGCGCTCACTGCCCGCTTTCCAGTCGGGAAACCTGTCGTGCCAGCTGCATTA
ATGAATCGGCCAACGCGCGGGGAGAGGCGGTTTGCGTATTGGGCGCTCTTCCGCTTCCTCGCTCACTGAC
TCGCTGCGCTCGGTCGTTCGGCTGCGGCGAGCGGTATCAGCTCACTCAAAGGCGGTAATACGGTTATCCA
CAGAATCAGGGGATAACGCAGGAAAGAACATGTGAGCAAAAGGCCAGCAAAAGGCCAGGAACCGTAAAAA
GGCCGCGTTGCTGGCGTTTTTCCATAGGCTCCGCCCCCCTGACGAGCATCACAAAAATCGACGCTCAAGT
CAGAGGTGGCGAAACCCGACAGGACTATAAAGATACCAGGCGTTTCCCCCTGGAAGCTCCCTCGTGCGCT
CTCCTGTTCCGACCCTGCCGCTTACCGGATACCTGTCCGCCTTTCTCCCTTCGGGAAGCGTGGCGCTTTC
TCATAGCTCACGCTGTAGGTATCTCAGTTCGGTGTAGGTCGTTCGCTCCAAGCTGGGCTGTGTGCACGAA
CCCCCCGTTCAGCCCGACCGCTGCGCCTTATCCGGTAACTATCGTCTTGAGTCCAACCCGGTAAGACACG
ACTTATCGCCACTGGCAGCAGCCACTGGTAACAGGATTAGCAGAGCGAGGTATGTAGGCGGTGCTACAGA
GTTCTTGAAGTGGTGGCCTAACTACGGCTACACTAGAAGAACAGTATTTGGTATCTGCGCTCTGCTGAAG
CCAGTTACCTTCGGAAAAAGAGTTGGTAGCTCTTGATCCGGCAAACAAACCACCGCTGGTAGCGGTGGTT
TTTTTGTTTGCAAGCAGCAGATTACGCGCAGAAAAAAAGGATCTCAAGAAGATCCTTTGATCTTTTCTAC
GGGGTCTGACGCTCAGTGGAACGAAAACTCACGTTAAGGGATTTTGGTCATGAGATTATCAAAAAGGATC
TTCACCTAGATCCTTTTAAATTAAAAATGAAGTTTTAAATCAATCTAAAGTATATATGAGTAAACTTGGT
CTGACAGTTACCAATGCTTAATCAGTGAGGCACCTATCTCAGCGATCTGTCTATTTCGTTCATCCATAGT
TGCCTGACTCCCCGTCGTGTAGATAACTACGATACGGGAGGGCTTACCATCTGGCCCCAGTGCTGCAATG
ATACCGCGAGACCCACGCTCACCGGCTCCAGATTTATCAGCAATAAACCAGCCAGCCGGAAGGGCCGAGC
GCAGAAGTGGTCCTGCAACTTTATCCGCCTCCATCCAGTCTATTAATTGTTGCCGGGAAGCTAGAGTAAG
TAGTTCGCCAGTTAATAGTTTGCGCAACGTTGTTGCCATTGCTACAGGCATCGTGGTGTCACGCTCGTCG
TTTGGTATGGCTTCATTCAGCTCCGGTTCCCAACGATCAAGGCGAGTTACATGATCCCCCATGTTGTGCA
AAAAAGCGGTTAGCTCCTTCGGTCCTCCGATCGTTGTCAGAAGTAAGTTGGCCGCAGTGTTATCACTCAT
GGTTATGGCAGCACTGCATAATTCTCTTACTGTCATGCCATCCGTAAGATGCTTTTCTGTGACTGGTGAG
TACTCAACCAAGTCATTCTGAGAATAGTGTATGCGGCGACCGAGTTGCTCTTGCCCGGCGTCAATACGGG
ATAATACCGCGCCACATAGCAGAACTTTAAAAGTGCTCATCATTGGAAAACGTTCTTCGGGGCGAAAACT
CTCAAGGATCTTACCGCTGTTGAGATCCAGTTCGATGTAACCCACTCGTGCACCCAACTGATCTTCAGCA
TCTTTTACTTTCACCAGCGTTTCTGGGTGAGCAAAAACAGGAAGGCAAAATGCCGCAAAAAAGGGAATAA
GGGCGACACGGAAATGTTGAATACTCATACTCTTCCTTTTTCAATATTATTGAAGCATTTATCAGGGTTA
TTGTCTCATGAGCGGATACATATTTGAATGTATTTAGAAAAATAAACAAATAGGGGTTCCGCGCACATTT
CCCCGAAAAGTGCCACCTGACGTCGACGGATCGGGAGATCTCCCGATCCCCTATGGTGCACTCTCAGTAC
AATCTGCTCTGATGCCGCATAGTTAAGCCAGTATCTGCTCCCTGCTTGTGTGTTGGAGGTCGCTGAGTAG
TGCGCGAGCAAAATTTAAGCTACAACAAGGCAAGGCTTGACCGACAATTGCATGAAGAATCTGCTTAGGG
TTAGGCGTTTTGCGCTGCTTCGCGATGTACGGGCCAGATATACGCGTT
