>Addgene plasmid #124436 | pcDNA3-FlipCherry-T2A-GFP | depositor partial sequence | sequence record 237428 | pcDNA3-FlipCherry-T2A-GFP sequence 7186 bps
GACGGATCGGGAGATCTCCCGATCCCCTATGGTGCACTCTCAGTACAATCTGCTCTGATGCCGCATAGTT
AAGCCAGTATCTGCTCCCTGCTTGTGTGTTGGAGGTCGCTGAGTAGTGCGCGAGCAAAATTTAAGCTACA
ACAAGGCAAGGCTTGACCGACAATTGCATGAAGAATCTGCTTAGGGTTAGGCGTTTTGCGCTGCTTCGCG
ATGTACGGGCCAGATATACGCGTTGACATTGATTATTGACTAGTTATTAATAGTAATCAATTACGGGGTC
ATTAGTTCATAGCCCATATATGGAGTTCCGCGTTACATAACTTACGGTAAATGGCCCGCCTGGCTGACCG
CCCAACGACCCCCGCCCATTGACGTCAATAATGACGTATGTTCCCATAGTAACGCCAATAGGGACTTTCC
ATTGACGTCAATGGGTGGAGTATTTACGGTAAACTGCCCACTTGGCAGTACATCAAGTGTATCATATGCC
AAGTACGCCCCCTATTGACGTCAATGACGGTAAATGGCCCGCCTGGCATTATGCCCAGTACATGACCTTA
TGGGACTTTCCTACTTGGCAGTACATCTACGTATTAGTCATCGCTATTACCATGGTGATGCGGTTTTGGC
AGTACATCAATGGGCGTGGATAGCGGTTTGACTCACGGGGATTTCCAAGTCTCCACCCCATTGACGTCAA
TGGGAGTTTGTTTTGGCACCAAAATCAACGGGACTTTCCAAAATGTCGTAACAACTCCGCCCCATTGACG
CAAATGGGCGGTAGGCGTGTACGGTGGGAGGTCTATATAAGCAGAGCTCTCTGGCTAACTAGAGAACCCA
CTGCTTACTGGCTTATCGAAATTAATACGACTCACTATAGGGAGACCCAAGCTGGCTAGCGCCACCATGC
AGCTTCCCGGCGCCTACAACGTGGACATCAAGCTGGACATCACCAGCCACAACGAGGACTCCGGACTCAG
ATCTGGCAGCGGTCTCGAGATGGAAGTTAGCGCTCTGGAAAAAGAAGTGTCTGCACTCGAGAAAGAAGTA
AGTGCCCTTGAGAAGGAGGTGTCCGCACTCGAGAAGGAGGTCAGCGCCCTGGAAAAGGGCGGCAGCGGCG
ACTACACCATCGTGGAGCAGTACGAGAGAGCCGAGGCCAGACGCAGCACCGACGCAAGCGAAAACCTGTA
CTTTCAGTCCGGCGGCGGCAAGGTGTCCGCCCTGAAGGAAAAAGTAAGCGCACTGAAAGAAAAGGTGAGC
GCGCTGAAGGAGAAAGTGAGCGCCCTGAAAGAGAAAGTCTCTGCCCTTAAGGAGGATATCGAGGGCAGAG
GAAGTCTGCTAACATGCGGTGACGTCGAGGAGAATCCTGGCCCAAAGCTTGCCACCATGAAGGAGGACAA
CATGGCCATCATCAAGGAGTTCATGAGATTCAAGGTGCACATGGATGGCTGCGTGAACGGCCACGAGTTC
GAGATCGAGGGCGAGGGCGAGGGCCACCCCTACGAGGGCACCCAGACCGCCAAGCTGAAGGTGACCAAGG
GCGGCCCCCTGCCCTTCGCCTGGGACATCCTGAGCCCCCAGTTCATGTACGGCAGCAAGGCCTACGTGAA
GCACCCCGCCGACATCCCCGACTACCTGAAGCTGAGCTTCCCCGAGGGCTTCACCTGGGAGAGAGTGATG
AACTTCGAGGACGGCGGCGTGGTGACCGTGACCCAGGACAGCAGCCTGCAGGACGGCGAGTTCATCTACA
AGGTGAAGCTGCTGGGCATCAACTTCCCCAGCGACGGCCCCGTGATGCAGAAGAAGACCATGGGCTGGGA
GGCCAGCACCGAGAGAATGTACCCCGAGGACGGCGCCCTGAAGGGCGAGATCAACCAGAGACTGAAGCTG
AAGGACGGCGGCCACTACGACGCCGAGGTGAAGACCACCTACAAGGCCAAGAAGCCCGTGCAGGGCGGCC
GCTCTAGAGAGGGCAGAGGAAGTCTGCTAACATGCGGTGACGTCGAGGAGAATCCTGGCCCAGAATTGAT
GGTGAGCAAGGGCGAGGAGCTGTTCACCGGGGTGGTGCCCATCCTGGTCGAGCTGGACGGCGACGTAAAC
GGCCACAAGTTCAGCGTGTCCGGCGAGGGCGAGGGCGATGCCACCTACGGCAAGCTGACCCTGAAGTTCA
TCTGCACCACCGGCAAGCTGCCCGTGCCCTGGCCCACCCTCGTGACCACCCTGACCTACGGCGTGCAGTG
CTTCAGCCGCTACCCCGACCACATGAAGCAGCACGACTTCTTCAAGTCCGCCATGCCCGAAGGCTACGTC
CAGGAGCGCACCATCTTCTTCAAGGACGACGGCAACTACAAGACCCGCGCCGAGGTGAAGTTCGAGGGCG
ACACCCTGGTGAACCGCATCGAGCTGAAGGGCATCGACTTCAAGGAGGACGGCAACATCCTGGGGCACAA
GCTGGAGTACAACTACAACAGCCACAACGTCTATATCATGGCCGACAAGCAGAAGAACGGCATCAAGGCC
AACTTCAAGATCCGCCACAACATCGAGGACGGCAGCGTGCAGCTCGCCGACCACTACCAGCAGAACACCC
CCATCGGCGACGGCCCCGTGCTGCTGCCCGACAACCACTACCTGAGCACCCAGTCCGCCCTGAGCAAAGA
CCCCAACGAGAAGCGCGATCACATGGTCCTGCTGGAGTTCGTGACCGCCGCCGGGATCACTCTCGGCATG
GACGAGCTGTACAAGTAATCTAGAGGGCCCGTTTAAACCCGCTGATCAGCCTCGACTGTGCCTTCTAGTT
GCCAGCCATCTGTTGTTTGCCCCTCCCCCGTGCCTTCCTTGACCCTGGAAGGTGCCACTCCCACTGTCCT
TTCCTAATAAAATGAGGAAATTGCATCGCATTGTCTGAGTAGGTGTCATTCTATTCTGGGGGGTGGGGTG
GGGCAGGACAGCAAGGGGGAGGATTGGGAAGACAATAGCAGGCATGCTGGGGATGCGGTGGGCTCTATGG
CTTCTGAGGCGGAAAGAACCAGCTGGGGCTCTAGGGGGTATCCCC
[124 nt withheld, positions 3056-3179]
C
[91 nt withheld, positions 3181-3271]
A
[49 nt withheld, positions 3273-3321]
CCTTTGACGTTGGAGTCCACGTTCTTT
[37 nt withheld, positions 3349-3385]
ACCCTATCTCGGTCTATTCTTTTGATTTATAAGGGATTTTGCCGATTTCGGCCTATTGGTTAAAAAATGA
GCTGATTTAACAAAAATTTAACGCGAATTAATTCTGTGGAATGTGTGTCAGTTAGGGTGTGGAAAGTCCC
CAGGCTCCCCAGCAGGCAGAAGTATGCAAAGCATGCATCTCAATTAGTCAGCAACCAGGTGTGGAAAGTC
CCCAGGCTCCCCAGCAGGCAGAAGTATGCAAAGCATGCATCTCAATTAGTCAGCAACCATAGTCCCGCCC
CTAACTCCGCCCATCCCGCCCCTAACTCCGCCCAGTTCCGCCCATTCTCCGCCCCATGGCTGACTAATTT
TTTTTATTTATGCAGAGGCCGAGGCCGCCTCTGCCTCTGAGCTATTCCAGAAGTAGTGAGGAGGCTTTTT
TGGAGGCCTAGGCTTTTGCAAAAAGCTCCCGGGAGCTTGTATATCCATTTTCGGATCTGATCAAGAGACA
GGATGAGGATCGTTTCGCATGATTGAACAAGATGGATTGCACGCAGGTTCTCCGGCCGCTTGGGTGGAGA
GGCTATTCGGCTATGACTGGGCACAACAGACAATCGGCTGCTCTGATGCCGCCGTGTTCCGGCTGTCAGC
GCAGGGGCGCCCGGTTCTTTTTGTCAAGACCGACCTGTCCGGTGCCCTGAATGAACTGCAGGACGAGGCA
GCGCGGCTATCGTGGCTGGCCACGACGGGCGTTCCTTGCGCAGCTGTGCTCGACGTTGTCACTGAAGCGG
GAAGGGACTGGCTGCTATTGGGCGAAGTGCCGGGGCAGGATCTCCTGTCATCTCACCTTGCTCCTGCCGA
GAAAGTATCCATCATGGCTGATGCAATGCGGCGGCTGCATACGCTTGATCCGGCTACCTGCCCATTCGAC
CACCAAGCGAAACATCGCATCGAGCGAGCACGTACTCGGATGGAAGCCGGTCTTGTCGATCAGGATGATC
TGGACGAAGAGCATCAGGGGCTCGCGCCAGCCGAACTGTTCGCCAGGCTCAAGGCGCGCATGCCCGACGG
CGAGGATCTCGTCGTGACCCATGGCGATGCCTGCTTGCCGAATATCATGGTGGAAAATGGCCGCTTTTCT
GGATTCATCGACTGTGGCCGGCTGGGTGTGGCGGACCGCTATCAGGACATAGCGTTGGCTACCCGTGATA
TTGCTGAAGAGCTTGGCGGCGAATGGGCTGACCGCTTCCTCGTGCTTTACGGTATCGCCGCTCCCGATTC
GCAGCGCATCGCCTTCTATCGCCTTCTTGACGAGTTCTTCTGAGCGGGACTCTGGGGTTCGAAATGACCG
ACCAAGCGACGCCCAACCTGCCATCACGAGATTTCGATTCCACCGCCGCCTTCTATGAAAGGTTGGGCTT
CGGAATCGTTTTCCGGGACGCCGGCTGGATGATCCTCCAGCGCGGGGATCTCATGCTGGAGTTCTTCGCC
CACCCCAACTTGTTTATTGCAGCTTATAATGGTTACAAATAAAGCAATAGCATCACAAATTTCACAAATA
AAGCATTTTTTTCACTGCATTCTAGTTGTGGTTTGTCCAAACTCATCAATGTATCTTATCATGTCTGTAT
ACCGTCGACCTCTAGCTAGAGCTTGGCGTAATCATGGTCATAGCTGTTTCCTGTGTGAAATTGTTATCCG
CTCACAATTCCACACAACATACGAGCCGGAAGCATAAAGTGTAAAGCCTGGGGTGCCTAATGAGTGAGCT
AACTCACATTAATTGCGTTGCGCTCACTGCCCGCTTTCCAGTCGGGAAACCTGTCGTGCCAGCTGCATTA
ATGAATCGGCCAACGCGCGGGGAGAGGCGGTTTGCGTATTGGGCGCTCTTCCGCTTCCTCGCTCACTGAC
TCGCTGCGCTCGGTCGTTCGGCTGCGGCGAGCGGTATCAGCTCACTCAAAGGCGGTAATACGGTTATCCA
CAGAATCAGGGGATAACGCAGGAAAGAACATGTGAGCAAAAGGCCAGCAAAAGGCCAGGAACCGTAAAAA
GGCCGCGTTGCTGGCGTTTTTCCATAGGCTCCGCCCCCCTGACGAGCATCACAAAAATCGACGCTCAAGT
CAGAGGTGGCGAAACCCGACAGGACTATAAAGATACCAGGCGTTTCCCCCTGGAAGCTCCCTCGTGCGCT
CTCCTGTTCCGACCCTGCCGCTTACCGGATACCTGTCCGCCTTTCTCCCTTCGGGAAGCGTGGCGCTTTC
TCATAGCTCACGCTGTAGGTATCTCAGTTCGGTGTAGGTCGTTCGCTCCAAGCTGGGCTGTGTGCACGAA
CCCCCCGTTCAGCCCGACCGCTGCGCCTTATCCGGTAACTATCGTCTTGAGTCCAACCCGGTAAGACACG
ACTTATCGCCACTGGCAGCAGCCACTGGTAACAGGATTAGCAGAGCGAGGTATGTAGGCGGTGCTACAGA
GTTCTTGAAGTGGTGGCCTAACTACGGCTACACTAGAAGAACAGTATTTGGTATCTGCGCTCTGCTGAAG
CCAGTTACCTTCGGAAAAAGAGTTGGTAGCTCTTGATCCGGCAAACAAACCACCGCTGGTAGCGGTTTTT
TTGTTTGCAAGCAGCAGATTACGCGCAGAAAAAAAGGATCTCAAGAAGATCCTTTGATCTTTTCTACGGG
GTCTGACGCTCAGTGGAACGAAAACTCACGTTAAGGGATTTTGGTCATGAGATTATCAAAAAGGATCTTC
ACCTAGATCCTTTTAAATTAAAAATGAAGTTTTAAATCAATCTAAAGTATATATGAGTAAACTTGGTCTG
ACAGTTACCAATGCTTAATCAGTGAGGCACCTATCTCAGCGATCTGTCTATTTCGTTCATCCATAGTTGC
CTGACTCCCCGTCGTGTAGATAACTACGATACGGGAGGGCTTACCATCTGGCCCCAGTGCTGCAATGATA
CCGCGAGACCCACGCTCACCGGCTCCAGATTTATCAGCAATAAACCAGCCAGCCGGAAGGGCCGAGCGCA
GAAGTGGTCCTGCAACTTTATCCGCCTCCATCCAGTCTATTAATTGTTGCCGGGAAGCTAGAGTAAGTAG
TTCGCCAGTTAATAGTTTGCGCAACGTTGTTGCCATTGCTACAGGCATCGTGGTGTCACGCTCGTCGTTT
GGTATGGCTTCATTCAGCTCCGGTTCCCAACGATCAAGGCGAGTTACATGATCCCCCATGTTGTGCAAAA
AAGCGGTTAGCTCCTTCGGTCCTCCGATCGTTGTCAGAAGTAAGTTGGCCGCAGTGTTATCACTCATGGT
TATGGCAGCACTGCATAATTCTCTTACTGTCATGCCATCCGTAAGATGCTTTTCTGTGACTGGTGAGTAC
TCAACCAAGTCATTCTGAGAATAGTGTATGCGGCGACCGAGTTGCTCTTGCCCGGCGTCAATACGGGATA
ATACCGCGCCACATAGCAGAACTTTAAAAGTGCTCATCATTGGAAAACGTTCTTCGGGGCGAAAACTCTC
AAGGATCTTACCGCTGTTGAGATCCAGTTCGATGTAACCCACTCGTGCACCCAACTGATCTTCAGCATCT
TTTACTTTCACCAGCGTTTCTGGGTGAGCAAAAACAGGAAGGCAAAATGCCGCAAAAAAGGGAATAAGGG
CGACACGGAAATGTTGAATACTCATACTCTTCCTTTTTCAATATTATTGAAGCATTTATCAGGGTTATTG
TCTCATGAGCGGATACATATTTGAATGTATTTAGAAAAATAAACAAATAGGGGTTCCGCGCACATTTCCC
CGAAAAGTGCCACCTGACGTC
